>Addgene plasmid #103301 | LSB-hsa-miR-1910-3p | depositor full sequence | sequence record 195651 | Full Sequence
AATTGAGGGGATAACGCAGGAAAGAACATGTGAGCAAAAGGCCAGCAAAAGGCCAGGAACCGTAAAAAGG
CCGCGTTGCTGGCGTTTTTCCATAGGCTCCGCCCCCCTGACGAGCATCACAAAAATCGACGCTCAAGTCA
GAGGTGGCGAAACCCGACAGGACTATAAAGATACCAGGCGTTTCCCCCTGGAAGCTCCCTCGTGCGCTCT
CCTGTTCCGACCCTGCCGCTTACCGGATACCTGTCCGCCTTTCTCCCTTCGGGAAGCGTGGCGCTTTCTC
ATAGCTCACGCTGTAGGTATCTCAGTTCGGTGTAGGTCGTTCGCTCCAAGCTGGGCTGTGTGCACGAACC
CCCCGTTCAGCCCGACCGCTGCGCCTTATCCGGTAACTATCGTCTTGAGTCCAACCCGGTAAGACACGAC
TTATCGCCACTGGCAGCAGCCACTGGTAACAGGATTAGCAGAGCGAGGTATGTAGGCGGTGCTACAGAGT
TCTTGAAGTGGTGGCCTAACTACGGCTACACTAGAAGAACAGTATTTGGTATCTGCGCTCTGCTGAAGCC
AGTTACCTTCGGAAAAAGAGTTGGTAGCTCTTGATCCGGCAAACAAACCACCGCTGGTAGCGGTGGTTTT
TTTGTTTGCAAGCAGCAGATTACGCGCAGAAAAAAAGGATCTCAAGAAGATCCTTTGATCTTTTCTACGG
GGTCTGACGCTCAGTGGAACGAAAACTCACGTTAAGGGATTTTGGTCATGAGATTATCAAAAAGGATCTT
CACCTAGATCCTTTTAAATTAAAAATGAAGTTTTAAATCAATCTAAAGTATATATGAGTAAACTTGGTCT
GACAGTTACCAATGCTTAATCAGTGAGGCACCTATCTCAGCGATCTGTCTATTTCGTTCATCCATAGTTG
CCTGACTCCCCGTCGTGTAGATAACTACGATACGGGAGGGCTTACCATCTGGCCCCAGTGCTGCAATGAT
ACCGCGAGAACCACGCTCACCGGCTCCAGATTTATCAGCAATAAACCAGCCAGCCGGAAGGGCCGAGCGC
AGAAGTGGTCCTGCAACTTTATCCGCCTCCATCCAGTCTATTAATTGTTGCCGGGAAGCTAGAGTAAGTA
GTTCGCCAGTTAATAGTTTGCGCAACGTTGTTGCCATTGCTACAGGCATCGTGGTGTCACGCTCGTCGTT
TGGTATGGCTTCATTCAGCTCCGGTTCCCAACGATCAAGGCGAGTTACATGATCCCCCATGTTGTGCAAA
AAAGCGGTTAGCTCCTTCGGTCCTCCGATCGTTGTCAGAAGTAAGTTGGCCGCAGTGTTATCACTCATGG
TTATGGCAGCACTGCATAATTCTCTTACTGTCATGCCATCCGTAAGATGCTTTTCTGTGACTGGTGAGTA
CTCAACCAAGTCATTCTGAGAATAGTGTATGCGGCGACCGAGTTGCTCTTGCCCGGCGTCAATACGGGAT
AATACCGCGCCACATAGCAGAACTTTAAAAGTGCTCATCATTGGAAAACGTTCTTCGGGGCGAAAACTCT
CAAGGATCTTACCGCTGTTGAGATCCAGTTCGATGTAACCCACTCGTGCACCCAACTGATCTTCAGCATC
TTTTACTTTCACCAGCGTTTCTGGGTGAGCAAAAACAGGAAGGCAAAATGCCGCAAAAAAGGGAATAAGG
GCGACACGGAAATGTTGAATACTCATACTCTTCCTTTTTCAATATTATTGAAGCATTTATCAGGGTTATT
GTCTCATGAGCGGATACATATTTGAATGTAGCTCCGAATTTCTCGAGGGCTTGTCGACGACGGCGGTCTC
CGTCGTCAGGATCATGAATTCGACCCGCCTGCCACCATGACCGAGTACAAGCCCACGGTGCGCCTCGCCA
CCCGCGACGACGTCCCCCGGGCCGTACGCACCCTCGCCGCCGCGTTCGCCGACTACCCCGCCACGCGCCA
CACCGTCGACCCGGACCGCCACATCGAGCGGGTCACCGAGCTGCAAGAACTCTTCCTCACGCGCGTCGGG
CTCGACATCGGCAAGGTGTGGGTCGCGGACGACGGCGCCGCGGTGGCGGTCTGGACCACGCCGGAGAGCG
TCGAAGCGGGGGCGGTGTTCGCCGAGATCGGCCCGCGCATGGCCGAGTTGAGCGGTTCCCGGCTGGCCGC
GCAGCAACAGATGGAAGGCCTCCTGGCGCCGCACCGGCCCAAGGAGCCCGCGTGGTTCCTGGCCACCGTC
GGCGTCTCGCCCGACCACCAGGGCAAGGGTCTGGGCAGCGCCGTCGTGCTCCCCGGAGTGGAGGCGGCCG
AGCGCGCCGGGGTGCCCGCCTTCCTGGAGACATCCGCGCCCCGCAACCTCCCCTTCTACGAGCGGCTCGG
CTTCACCGTCACCGCCGACGTCGAGGTGCCCGAAGGACCGCGCACCTGGTGCATGACCCGCAAGCCCGGT
GCCTGATACGCGTGAATTCACTCCTCAGGTGCAGGCTGCCTATCAGAAGGTGGTGGCTGGTGTGGCCAAT
GCCCTGGCTCACAAATACCACTGAGATCTTTTTCCCTCTGCCAAAAATTATGGGGACATCATGAAGCCCC
TTGAGCATCTGACTTCTGGCTAATAAAGGAAATTTATTTTCATTGCAATAGTGTGTTGGAATTTTTTGTG
TCTCTCACTCGGAAGGACATATGGGAGGGCAAATCATTTAAAACATCAGAATGAGTATTTGGTTTAGAGT
TTGGCAACATATGCCCATATGCTGGCTGCCATGAACAAAGGTTGGCTATAAAGAGGTCATCAGTATATGA
AACAGCCCCCTGCTGTCCATTCCTTATTCCATAGAAAAGCCTTGACTTGAGGTTAGATTTTTTTTATATT
TTGTTTTGTGTTATTTTTTTCTTTAACATCCCTAAAATTTTCCTTACATGTTTTACTAGCCAGATTTTTC
CTCCTCTCCTGACTACTCCCAGTCATAGCTGTCCCTCTTCTCTTATGGAGATCCCTCGACCTGCAGCCCA
AGCTTGAATTCTCTAGAATTACCCTGTTATCCCTATGCTTGGTTTACCGAGCTCTTATTGGTTTTCAAAC
TTCATTGACTGTGCCCAACGCGCCTGGGAGCTCACGGGGACAGCCCCCCCCCAAAGCCCCCAGGGATGTA
ATTACGTCCCTCCCCCGCTAGGGGGCAGCAGCGAGCCGCCCGGGGCTCCGCTCCGGTCCGGCGCTCCCCC
CGCATCCCCGAGCCGGCAGCGTGCGGGGACAGCCCGGGCACGGGGAAGGTGGCACGGGATCGCTTTCCTC
TGAACGCTTCTCGCTGCTCTTTGAGCCTGCAGACACCTGGGGGGATACGGGGAAAAAGCTAGGCTGAAAG
ACCGGTTCTTAGAATGACACGCGCCTGGGAGCTCACGGGGACAGCCCCCCCCCAAAGCCCCCAGGGATGT
AATTACGTCCCTCCCCCGCTAGGGGGCAGCAGCGAGCCGCCCGGGGCTCCGCTCCGGTCCGGCGCTCCCC
CCGCATCCCCGAGCCGGCAGCGTGCGGGGACAGCCCGGGCACGGGGAAGGTGGCACGGGATCGCTTTCCT
CTGAACGCTTCTCGCTGCTCTTTGAGCCTGCAGACACCTGGGGGGATACGGGGAAAAAGCTAACTTCTGA
GACGACAACTTTGTATAGAAAAGTTGGCTCCGAATTCGCCCTTGACAGCAGAGATCCAGTTTGGTTAATT
AATTGGCTCCGGTGCCCGTCAGTGGGCAGAGCGCACATCGCCCACAGTCCCCGAGAAGTTGTGGGGAGGG
GTCGGCAATTGAACCGGTGCCTAGAGAAGGTGGCGCGGGGTAAACTGGGAAAGTGATGTCGTGTACTGGC
TCCGCCTTTTTCCCGAGGGTGGGGGAGAACCGTATATAAGTGCAGTAGTCGCCGTGAACGTTCTTTTTCG
CAACGGGTTTGCCGCCAGAACACAGGTAAGTGCCGTGTGTGGTTCCCGCGGGCCTGGCCTCTTTACGGGT
TATGGCCCTTGCGTGCCTTGAATTACTTCCACCTGGCTGCAGTACGTGATTCTTGATCCCGAGCTTCGGG
TTGGAAGTGGGTGGGAGAGTTCGAGGCCTTGCGCTTAAGGAGCCCCTTCGCCTCGTGCTTGAGTTGAGGC
CTGGCCTGGGCGCTGGGGCCGCCGCGTGCGAATCTGGTGGCACCTTCGCGCCTGTCTCGCTGCTTTCGAT
AAGTCTCTAGCCATTTAAAATTTTTGATGACCTGCTGCGACGCTTTTTTTCTGGCAAGATAGTCTTGTAA
ATGCGGGCCAAGATCTGCACACTGGTATTTCGGTTTTTGGGGCCGCGGGCGGCGACGGGGCCCGTGCGTC
CCAGCGCACATGTTCGGCGAGGCGGGGCCTGCGAGCGCGGCCACCGAGAATCGGACGGGGGTAGTCTCAA
GCTGGCCGGCCTGCTCTGGTGCCTGGCCTCGCGCCGCCGTGTATCGCCCCGCCCTGGGCGGCAAGGCTGG
CCCGGTCGGCACCAGTTGCGTGAGCGGAAAGATGGCCGCTTCCCGGCCCTGCTGCAGGGAGCTCAAAATG
GAGGACGCGGCGCTCGGGAGAGCGGGCGGGTGAGTCACCCACACAAAGGAAAAGGGCCTTTCCGTCCTCA
GCCGTCGCTTCATGTGACTCCACGGAGTACCGGGCGCCGTCCAGGCACCTCGATTAGTTCTCGAGCTTTT
GGAGTACGTCGTCTTTAGGTTGGGGGGAGGGGTTTTATGCGATGGAGTTTCCCCACACTGAGTGGGTGGA
GACTGAAGTTAGGCCAGCTTGGCACTTGATGTAATTCTCCTTGGAATTTGCCCTTTTTGAGTTTGGATCT
TGGTTCATTCTCAAGCCTCAGACAGTGGTTCAAAGTTTTTTTCTTCCATTTCAGGTGTCGTGAGAAGGGC
GAATTCGACCCAAGTTTGTACAAAAAAGCAGGCTGGATCCAGGTGCCACCATGGTGAGCGAGCTGATTAA
GGAGAACATGCACATGAAGCTGTACATGGAGGGCACCGTGAACAACCACCACTTCAAGTGCACATCCGAG
GGCGAAGGCAAGCCCTACGAGGGCACCCAGACCATGAGAATCAAGGCGGTCGAGGGCGGCCCTCTCCCCT
TCGCCTTCGACATCCTGGCTACCAGCTTCATGTACGGCAGCAAAACCTTCATCAACCACACCCAGGGCAT
CCCCGACTTCTTTAAGCAGTCCTTCCCCGAGGGCTTCACATGGGAGAGAGTCACCACATACGAAGATGGG
GGCGTGCTGACCGCTACCCAGGACACCAGCCTCCAGGACGGCTGCCTCATCTACAACGTCAAGATCAGAG
GGGTGAACTTCCCATCCAACGGCCCTGTGATGCAGAAGAAAACACTCGGCTGGGAGGCCTCCACCGAGAC
ACTGTACCCCGCTGACGGCGGCCTGGAAGGCAGAGCCGACATGGCCCTGAAGCTCGTGGGCGGGGGCCAC
CTGATCTGCAACCTTAAGACCACATACAGATCCAAGAAACCCGCTAAGAACCTCAAGATGCCCGGCGTCT
ACTATGTGGACAGGAGACTGGAAAGAATCAAGGAGGCCGACAAAGAGACATACGTCGAGCAGCACGAGGT
GGCTGTGGCCAGATACTGCGACCTCCCTAGCAAACTGGGGCACAAACTTAATTGAGAATTCTACCACCCA
GCTTTCTTGTACAAAGTGGTACGTCTCAAGACCAGAGGTCTCTGCTTAGTCAGCTTGTCATCCTGCTTCT
GCCTCTGTCATCCTGCTTCTGCCTCTGTCATCCTGCTTCTGCCTCTGTCATCCTGCTTCTGCCTCCAACC
AGAAGAGACCTGTGCTTCACTCCTCAGGTGCAGGCTGCCTATCAGAAGGTGGTGGCTGGTGTGGCCAATG
CCCTGGCTCACAAATACCACTGAGATCTTTTTCCCTCTGCCAAAAATTATGGGGACATCATGAAGCCCCT
TGAGCATCTGACTTCTGGCTAATAAAGGAAATTTATTTTCATTGCAATAGTGTGTTGGAATTTTTTGTGT
CTCTCACTCGGAAGGACATATGGGAGGGCAAATCATTTAAAACATCAGAATGAGTATTTGGTTTAGAGTT
TGGCAACATATGCCCATATGCTGGCTGCCATGAACAAAGGTTGGCTATAAAGAGGTCATCAGTATATGAA
ACAGCCCCCTGCTGTCCATTCCTTATTCCATAGAAAAGCCTTGACTTGAGGTTAGATTTTTTTTATATTT
TGTTTTGTGTTATTTTTTTCTTTAACATCCCTAAAATTTTCCTTACATGTTTTACTAGCCAGATTTTTCC
TCCTCTCCTGACTACTCCCAGTCATAGCTGTCCCTCTTCTCTTATGGAGATCCCGAGCGGTGCGTTTTTA
TGCTTGTAGTATTGTATAATGTTTTTAAGATCCAAGCTTCTGACCTCTTCTCTTCCTCCCACAGGGCCTC
GAGACAATTGCATCGATGGTACCAGTGAAAGTCTGCAATGAATTCGAGTTGGCGCGCCTGTCATTCTAAA
TCTCTCTTTCAGCCTAAAGCTTTTTCCCCGTATCCCCCCAGGTGTCTGCAGGCTCAAAGAGCAGCGAGAA
GCGTTCAGAGGAAAGCGATCCCGTGCCACCTTCCCCGTGCCCGGGCTGTCCCCGCACGCTGCCGGCTCGG
GGATGCGGGGGGAGCGCCGGACCGGAGCGGAGCCCCGGGCGGCTCGCTGCTGCCCCCTAGCGGGGGAGGG
ACGTAATTACATCCCTGGGGGCTTTGGGAGGGGGCTGTCCCCGTGAGCTCCCAGGCGCGCCTGTCATTCT
AAATCTCTCTTTCAGCCTAAAGCTTTTTCCCCGTATCCCCCCAGGTGTCTGCAGGCTCAAAGAGCAGCGA
GAAGCGTTCAGAGGAAAGCGATCCCGTGCCACCTTCCCCGTGCCCGGGCTGTCCCCGCACGCTGCCGGCT
CGGGGATGCGGGGGGAGCGCCGGACCGGAGCGGAGCCCCGGGCGGCTCGCTGCTGCCCCCTAGCGGGGGA
GGGACGTAATTACATCCCTGGGGGCTTTGGGGGGGGGCTGTCCCCGTGAGCTCCCAGGCGCGCCAACTCG
GTACCGTATCGATGTCGACGTTAACGCTAGTGATATCAACTTTGTATAGAAAAGTTGGCTCCGAATTCGC
CCTTGACAGCAGAGATCCAGTTTGGTTAATTAATTGGCTCCGGTGCCCGTCAGTGGGCAGAGCGCACATC
GCCCACAGTCCCCGAGAAGTTGTGGGGAGGGGTCGGCAATTGAACCGGTGCCTAGAGAAGGTGGCGCGGG
GTAAACTGGGAAAGTGATGTCGTGTACTGGCTCCGCCTTTTTCCCGAGGGTGGGGGAGAACCGTATATAA
GTGCAGTAGTCGCCGTGAACGTTCTTTTTCGCAACGGGTTTGCCGCCAGAACACAGGTAAGTGCCGTGTG
TGGTTCCCGCGGGCCTGGCCTCTTTACGGGTTATGGCCCTTGCGTGCCTTGAATTACTTCCACCTGGCTG
CAGTACGTGATTCTTGATCCCGAGCTTCGGGTTGGAAGTGGGTGGGAGAGTTCGAGGCCTTGCGCTTAAG
GAGCCCCTTCGCCTCGTGCTTGAGTTGAGGCCTGGCCTGGGCGCTGGGGCCGCCGCGTGCGAATCTGGTG
GCACCTTCGCGCCTGTCTCGCTGCTTTCGATAAGTCTCTAGCCATTTAAAATTTTTGATGACCTGCTGCG
ACGCTTTTTTTCTGGCAAGATAGTCTTGTAAATGCGGGCCAAGATCTGCACACTGGTATTTCGGTTTTTG
GGGCCGCGGGCGGCGACGGGGCCCGTGCGTCCCAGCGCACATGTTCGGCGAGGCGGGGCCTGCGAGCGCG
GCCACCGAGAATCGGACGGGGGTAGTCTCAAGCTGGCCGGCCTGCTCTGGTGCCTGGCCTCGCGCCGCCG
TGTATCGCCCCGCCCTGGGCGGCAAGGCTGGCCCGGTCGGCACCAGTTGCGTGAGCGGAAAGATGGCCGC
TTCCCGGCCCTGCTGCAGGGAGCTCAAAATGGAGGACGCGGCGCTCGGGAGAGCGGGCGGGTGAGTCACC
CACACAAAGGAAAAGGGCCTTTCCGTCCTCAGCCGTCGCTTCATGTGACTCCACGGAGTACCGGGCGCCG
TCCAGGCACCTCGATTAGTTCTCGAGCTTTTGGAGTACGTCGTCTTTAGGTTGGGGGGAGGGGTTTTATG
CGATGGAGTTTCCCCACACTGAGTGGGTGGAGACTGAAGTTAGGCCAGCTTGGCACTTGATGTAATTCTC
CTTGGAATTTGCCCTTTTTGAGTTTGGATCTTGGTTCATTCTCAAGCCTCAGACAGTGGTTCAAAGTTTT
TTTCTTCCATTTCAGGTGTCGTGAGAAGGGCGAATTCGACCCAAGTTTGTACAAAAAAGCAGGCTCGCCA
CCATGGTGAGCAAGGGCGAGGAGCTGTTCACCGGGGTGGTGCCCATCCTGGTCGAGCTGGACGGCGACGT
AAACGGCCACAAGTTCAGCGTGAGGGGCGAGGGCGAGGGCGATGCCACCAACGGCAAGCTGACCCTGAAG
TTCATCTGCACCACCGGCAAGCTGCCCGTGCCCTGGCCCACCCTCGTGACCACCCTGAGCCACGGCGTGC
AGTGCTTCGCCCGCTACCCCGACCACATGAAGCAGCACGACTTCTTCAAGTCCGCCATGCCCGAAGGCTA
CGTCCAGGAGCGCACCATCTTCTTCAAGGACGACGGCACCTACAAGACCCGCGCCGAGGTGAAGTTCGAG
GGCGACACCCTAGTGAACCGCATCGAGCTGAAGGGCGTCGACTTCAAGGAGGACGGCAACATCCTGGGGC
ACAAGCTGGAGTACAACTTCAACAGCCACAACATCTATATCATGGCCGTCAAGCAGAAGAACGGCATCAA
GGTGAACTTCAAGATCCGCCACAACGTGGAGGACGGCAGCGTGCAGCTCGCCGACCACTACCAGCAGAAC
ACCCCCATCGGCGACGGCCCCGTGCTGCTGCCCGACAGCCACTACCTGAGCACCCAGTCCGTGCTGAGCA
AAGACCCCAACGAGAAGCGCGATCACATGGTCCTGCTGGAGTTCCGCACCGCCGCCGGGATCACTCTCGG
CATGGACGAGCTGTACAAGTAATACCACCCAGCTTTCTTGTACAAAGTGGTACGCGTGAATTCACTCCTC
AGGTGCAGGCTGCCTATCAGAAGGTGGTGGCTGGTGTGGCCAATGCCCTGGCTCACAAATACCACTGAGA
TCTTTTTCCCTCTGCCAAAAATTATGGGGACATCATGAAGCCCCTTGAGCATCTGACTTCTGGCTAATAA
AGGAAATTTATTTTCATTGCAATAGTGTGTTGGAATTTTTTGTGTCTCTCACTCGGAAGGACATATGGGA
GGGCAAATCATTTAAAACATCAGAATGAGTATTTGGTTTAGAGTTTGGCAACATATGCCCATATGCTGGC
TGCCATGAACAAAGGTTGGCTATAAAGAGGTCATCAGTATATGAAACAGCCCCCTGCTGTCCATTCCTTA
TTCCATAGAAAAGCCTTGACTTGAGGTTAGATTTTTTTTATATTTTGTTTTGTGTTATTTTTTTCTTTAA
CATCCCTAAAATTTTCCTTACATGTTTTACTAGCCAGATTTTTCCTCCTCTCCTGACTACTCCCAGTCAT
AGCTGTCCCTCTTCTCTTATGGAGATCCCTCGACCTGCAGCCCAAGCTTGGCGTAATCATGGTCATAGCT
GTTTCCTGTGTGAAATTGTTATCCGCTCACAATTCCACACAACATACGAGCCGGAAGCATAAAGTGTAAA
GCCTGGGGTGCCTAATGAGTGAGCTAACTCACATTAATTGCGTTGCGCTCACTGCCCGCTTTCCAGTCGG
GAAACCTGTCGTGCCAGCGGATCGACAGTACTAAGCTTGGTCTAATACCCAATCTCTCGTCTTATCCAGA
TGTTTTATACGCCTCTGGCCCGTGTCTCAAAATCTCTGATGTTACATTGCACAAGATAAAATAATATCAT
CATGAACAATAAAACTGTCTGCTTACATAAACAGTAATACAAGGGGTGTTATGAGCCATATTCAACGGGA
AACGTCGAGGCCGCGATTAAATTCCAACATGGATGCTGATTTATATGGGTATAAATGGGCTCGCGATAAT
GTCGGGCAATCAGGTGCGACAATCTATCGCTTGTATGGGAAGCCCGATGCGCCAGAGTTGTTTCTGAAAC
ATGGCAAAGGTAGCGTTGCCAATGATGTTACAGATGAGATGGTCAGACTAAACTGGCTGACGGAATTTAT
GCCTCTTCCGACCATCAAGCATTTTATCCGTACTCCTGATGATGCATGGTTACTCACCACTGCGATCCCC
GGAAAAACAGCATTCCAGGTATTAGAAGAATATCCTGATTCAGGTGAAAATATTGTTGATGCGCTGGCAG
TGTTCCTGCGCCGGTTGCATTCGATTCCTGTTTGTAATTGTCCTTTTAACAGCGATCGCGTATTTCGTCT
CGCTCAGGCGCAATCACGAATGAATAACGGTTTGGTTGATGCGAGTGATTTTGATGACGAGCGTAATGGC
TGGCCTGTTGAACAAGTCTGGAAAGAAATGCATAAACTTTTGCCATTCTCACCGGATTCAGTCGTCACTC
ATGGTGATTTCTCACTTGATAACCTTATTTTTGACGAGGGGAAATTAATAGGTTGTATTGATGTTGGACG
AGTCGGAATCGCAGACCGATACCAGGATCTTGCCATCCTATGGAACTGCCTCGGTGAGTTTTCTCCTTCA
TTACAGAAACGGCTTTTTCAAAAATATGGTATTGATAATCCTGATATGAATAAATTGCAGTTTCATTTGA
TGCTCGATGAGTTTTTCTAATCAGAATTGGTTAATTGGTTGTAACACTGGCAGAGCATTACGCTGACTTG
ACGGGACGGCGCAAGCTCATGACCAAAATCCCTTAACGTGAGTTACGCGTCGTTCCACTGAGCGTCAGAG
GTATCACTAGTATTACAGAGGTAAGTTATAACAGTCGCCTAACCC
Features (pLannotate 1.2.2; 28 found; start..end, strand, type, name):
     87..675     -  rep_origin     ori: high-copy-number ColE1/pMB1/pBR322/pUC origin of replication
    846..1706    -  CDS            AmpR: β-lactamase; bla; confers resistance to ampicillin, carbenicillin, and related antibiotics
   1707..1778    -  promoter       AmpR promoter: bla
   1857..2456    +  CDS            PuroR: puromycin N-acetyltransferase; pac from Streptomyces alboniger; confers resistance to puromycin
   2461..2541    +  CDS            HBB (fragment): HBB_PONPY - Experimental evidence at transcript level: Swiss-Prot protein existence level 2. Involved in oxygen transport from the lung to the various peripheral tissues. From Pongo pygmaeus (Bornean orangutan).
   2612..2667    +  polyA_signal   β-globin poly(A) signal: rabbit β-globin polyadenylation signal (Gil and Proudfoot, 1987)
   3646..3666    +  protein_bind   attB4: mutant version of attB; core recombination site for the Gateway® BP reaction BP Clonase™
   3734..3945    +  promoter       EF-1α core promoter: core promoter for human elongation factor EF-1α
   3946..4884    +  intron         EF-1α intron A: intron upstream of the start codon of human EF-1α
   4911..4931    +  protein_bind   attB1: mutant version of attB; core recombination site for the Gateway® BP reaction BP Clonase™
   4951..5646    +  CDS            mKate2: mKate2 is a basic (constitutively fluorescent) red fluorescent protein published in 2009, derived from Entacmaea quadricolor. It is reported to be a rapidly-maturing monomer with moderate acid sensitivity.
   5666..5690    -  protein_bind   attB2: mutant version of attB; recombination site for the Gateway® BP reaction BP Clonase™
   5826..5900    +  CDS            HBB (fragment): HBB_PONPY - Experimental evidence at transcript level: Swiss-Prot protein existence level 2. Involved in oxygen transport from the lung to the various peripheral tissues. From Pongo pygmaeus (Bornean orangutan).
   5971..6026    +  polyA_signal   β-globin poly(A) signal: rabbit β-globin polyadenylation signal (Gil and Proudfoot, 1987)
   6410..6435    +  misc_feature   SA: splice acceptor site
   7107..7127    +  protein_bind   attB4: mutant version of attB; core recombination site for the Gateway® BP reaction BP Clonase™
   7195..7406    +  promoter       EF-1α core promoter: core promoter for human elongation factor EF-1α
   7407..8345    +  intron         EF-1α intron A: intron upstream of the start codon of human EF-1α
   8372..8392    +  protein_bind   attB1: mutant version of attB; core recombination site for the Gateway® BP reaction BP Clonase™
   8403..9119    +  CDS            EBFP2: EBFP2 is a basic (constitutively fluorescent) blue fluorescent protein published in 2007, derived from Aequorea victoria. It is reported to be a rapidly-maturing monomer with moderate acid sensitivity.
   9127..9151    -  protein_bind   attB2: mutant version of attB; recombination site for the Gateway® BP reaction BP Clonase™
   9155..9235    +  CDS            HBB (fragment): HBB_PONPY - Experimental evidence at transcript level: Swiss-Prot protein existence level 2. Involved in oxygen transport from the lung to the various peripheral tissues. From Pongo pygmaeus (Bornean orangutan).
   9306..9361    +  polyA_signal   β-globin poly(A) signal: rabbit β-globin polyadenylation signal (Gil and Proudfoot, 1987)
   9744..9766    -  protein_bind   lac operator (fragment): The lac repressor binds to the lac operator to inhibit transcription in E. coli. This inhibition can be relieved by adding lactose or isopropyl-β-D-thiogalactopyranoside (IPTG). lac repressor encoded by lacI
   9770..9800    -  promoter       lac promoter: promoter for the E. coli lac operon
   9815..9836    -  protein_bind   CAP binding site: CAP binding activates transcription in the presence of cAMP. E. coli catabolite activator protein
   9849..9888    -  CDS            lacI (fragment): lac repressor; lacI; The lac repressor binds to the lac operator to inhibit transcription in E. coli. This inhibition can be relieved by adding lactose or isopropyl-β-D-thiogalactopyranoside (IPTG).
  10061..10870   +  CDS            KanR: aminoglycoside phosphotransferase; aph(3')-Ia; confers resistance to kanamycin in bacteria or G418 (Geneticin®) in eukaryotes
