[The description below was written by a language model from this plasmid's Addgene catalogue record and pLannotate feature annotations shown in this document.]
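Description:
LSB-hsa-miR-1910-3p is a mammalian expression and synthetic-biology plasmid of about 11 kb, built on the Low Sensor Backbone (LSB) and designed to report the activity of the human microRNA miR-1910-3p by fluorescence. It replicates in E. coli from a high-copy ColE1/pUC-type origin and carries both a β-lactamase (AmpR) gene and an aph(3')-Ia kanamycin resistance gene, matching the dual ampicillin/kanamycin selection listed in the record.

The payload consists of two parallel transcription units in the same orientation. Each uses the human EF-1α core promoter with its intron A and ends in a rabbit β-globin polyadenylation signal. Both are flanked by attB4, attB1 and attB2 sites, which suggests Gateway-style assembly of the promoter and gene modules, although the listed cloning method is Gibson. The first unit expresses the red fluorescent protein mKate2 and, according to the record, carries the hsa-miR-1910-3p target in its 3' UTR. The target itself is not annotated in the feature table, but would presumably lie in the unannotated stretch between the mKate2 coding sequence and its poly(A) signal. The second unit expresses EBFP2 without a target and serves as an internal normaliser. When miR-1910-3p is active in a transfected cell, mKate2 output falls relative to EBFP2, and this ratio gives a measure of repression that is independent of plasmid dosage.

A puromycin N-acetyltransferase gene with a third β-globin poly(A) signal is also present for selection in mammalian cells, though no promoter is annotated immediately upstream of it. The depositor notes that the repeated poly(A) elements make the plasmid inherently unstable. The physical plasmid also differs slightly from the deposited sequence, with short insertions flanking the puromycin coding region that do not impair selection.
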