Addgene plasmid #103301: LSB-hsa-miR-1910-3p
Purpose: Used to sense miRNA activity using fluorescence based tools. hsa-miR-1910-3p target in 3' UTR of of mKate. miRNA activity can be measured by the repression of mKate2 relative to EBFP2 fluorescent proteins . Plasmid is inherently unstable; please see Depositor Comments
Depositing lab: Ron Weiss. Depositing organization: Massachusetts Institute of Technology. Publication: A mixed antagonistic/synergistic miRNA repression model enables accurate predictions of multi-input miRNA sensor activity. Gam JJ, Babb J, Weiss R. Nat Commun. 2018 Jun 22;9(1):2430. doi: 10.1038/s41467-018-04575-0. PubMed 29934631.
Backbone
  Vector backbone: Low Sensor Backbone (LSB)
  Vector type: Mammalian Expression, Synthetic Biology
Growth in bacteria
  Bacterial resistance: Ampicillin and Kanamycin, 100 & 50 μg/mL
  Growth temperature: 30°C
  Growth strain: NEB Stable
  Copy number: High Copy
Gene/Insert
  Gene/Insert name: hsa-miR-1910-3p target
  Species: H. sapiens (human)
  Entrez Gene: MIR1910 (a.k.a. MIRN1910, hsa-mir-1910, mir-1910)
  Promoter: EF-1a
  Cloning method: Gibson Cloning
Terms and licenses: Academic/Nonprofit Terms; Industry Terms: Not Available to Industry
Depositor comments: Please note that this plasmid is inherently unstable due to a repeating poly A element. We recommend performing a diagnostic digest on multiple colonies upon receipt. The depositors would like to note the presence of several discrepancies between the depositor sequence and physical plasmid sequence. In particular, the sequences upstream and downstream of the puromycin coding region have 10 bp insertions which do not affect the ability to perform puromycin selection. The sequences for those regions within the physical plasmids are as follows: Upstream of Puro: GAATTCGACCGCCTGTCTCAAGGTGCCACC; Downstream of Puro: GCTTTGAGACTACGCGTGAATTCACTCCTC.
How to cite: LSB-hsa-miR-1910-3p was a gift from Ron Weiss (Addgene plasmid # 103301 ; http://n2t.net/addgene:103301 ; RRID:Addgene_103301)
