>Addgene plasmid #103301 | LSB-hsa-miR-1910-3p | depositor partial sequence | sequence record 195652 | hsa-miR-1910-3p target
TGTCATCCTGCTTCTGCCTC
