>Addgene plasmid #103301 | LSB-hsa-miR-1910-3p | addgene partial sequence | sequence record 270543 | mKate2-F 5'-ACCCGCTAAGAACCTCAAGA-3'
AAGAATCAAGGAGGCCGACAAAGAGACATACGTCGAGCAGCACGAGGTGGCTGTGGCCAGATACTGCGAC
CTCCCTAGCAAACTGGGGCACAAACTTAATTGAGAATTCTACCACCCAGCTTTCTTGTACAAAGTGGTAC
GTCTCAAGACCAGAGGTCTCTGCTTAGTCAGCTTGTCATCCTGCTTCTGCCTCTGTCATCCTGCTTCTGC
CTCTGTCATCCTGCTTCTGCCTCTGTCATCCTGCTTCTGCCTCCAACCAGAAGAGACCTGTGCTTCACTC
CTCAGGTGCAGGCTGCCTATCAGAAGGTGGTGGCTGGTGTGGCCAATGCCCTGGCTCACAAATACCACTG
AGATCTTTTTCCCTCTGCCAAAAATTATGGGGACATCATGAAGCCCCTTGAGCATCTGACTTCTGGCTAA
TAAAGGAAATTTATTTTCATTGCAATAGTGTGTTGGAATTTTTTGTGTCTCTCACTCGGAAGGACATATG
GGAGGGCAAATCATTTAAAACATCAGAATGAGTATTTGGTTTAGAGTTTGGCAACATATGCCCATATGCT
GGCTGCCATGAACAAAGGTTGGCTATAAAGAGGTCATCAGTATATGAAACAGCCCCCTGCTGTCCATTCC
TTATTCCATAGAAAAGCCTTGACTTGAGGTTAGATTTTTTTT
